>Addgene plasmid #187975 | pET15TV-L-hlPYK WT | addgene full sequence | sequence record 370087 | Addgene Partial NGS Result
NNNNNNNNNNNGCGGATGCCGGGAGCAGACAAGCCCGTCAGGGCGCGTCAGCGGGTGTTGGCGGGTGTCG
GGGCGCAGCCATGACCCAGTCACGTAGCGATAGCGGAGTGTATACTGGCTTAACTATGCGGCATCRGAGC
AGATTGTACTGAGAGTGCACCATTGCGGTGTGAAATACCGCACAGATGCGTAAGGAGAAAATACCGCATC
AGGCGCTCTTCCGCTTCCTCGCTCACTGACTCGCTGCGCTCGGTCGTTCGGCTGCGGCGAGCGGTATCAG
CTCACTCAAAGGCGGTAATACGGTTATCCACAGAATCAGGGGATAACGCAGGAAAGAACATGTGAGCAAA
AGGCCAGCAAAAGGCCAGGAACCGTAAAAAGGCCGCGTTGCTGGCGTTTTTCCATAGGCTCCGCCCCCCT
GACGAGCATCACAAAAATCGACGCTCAAGTCAGAGGTGGCGAAACCCGACAGGACTATAAAGATACCAGG
CGTTTCCCCCTGGAAGCTCCCTCGTGCGCTCTCCTGTTCCGACCCTGCCGCTTACCGGATACCTGTCCGC
CTTTCTCCCTTCGGGAAGCGTGGCGCTTTCTCATAGCTCACGCTGTAGGTATCTCAGTTCGGTGTAGGTC
GTTCGCTCCAAGCTGGGCTGTGTGCACGAACCCCCCGTTCAGCCCGACCGCTGCGCCTTATCCGGTAACT
ATCGTCTTGAGTCCAACCCGGTAAGACACGACTTATCGCCACTGGCAGCAGCCACTGGTAACAGGATTAG
CAGAGCGAGGTATGTAGGCGGTGCTACAGAGTTCTTGAAGTGGTGGCCTAACTACGGCTACACTAGAAGG
ACAGTATTTGGTATCTGCGCTCTGCTGAAGCCAGTTACCTTCGGAAAAAGAGTTGGTAGCTCTTGATCCG
GCAAACAAACCACCGCTGGTAGCGGTGGTTTTTTTGTTTGCAAGCAGCAGATTACGCGCAGAAAAAAAGG
ATCTCAAGAAGATCCTTTGATCTTTTCTACGGGGTCTGACGCTCAGTGGAACGAAAACTCACGTTAAGGG
ATTTTGGTCATGAGATTATCAAAAAGGATCTTCACCTAGATCCTTTTAAATTAAAAATGAAGTTTTAAAT
CAATCTAAAGTATATATGAGTAAACTTGGTCTGACAGTTACCAATGCTTAATCAGTGAGGCACCTATCTC
AGCGATCTGTCTATTTCGTTCATCCATAGTTGCCTGACTCCCCGTCGTGTAGATAACTACGATACGGGAG
GGCTTACCATCTGGCCCCAGTGCTGCAATGATACCGCGAGACCCACGCTCACCGGCTCCAGATTTATCAG
CAATAAACCAGCCAGCCGGAAGGGCCGAGCGCAGAAGTGGTCCTGCAACTTTATCCGCCTCCATCCAGTC
TATTAATTGTTGCCGGGAAGCTAGAGTAAGTAGTTCGCCAGTTAATAGTTTGCGCAACGTTGTTGCCATT
GCTGCAGGCATCGTGGTGTCACGCTCGTCGTTTGGTATGGCTTCATTCAGCTCCGGTTCCCAACGATCAA
GGCGAGTTACATGATCCCCCATGTTGTGCAAAAAAGCGGTTAGCTCCTTCGGTCCTCCGATCGTTGTCAG
AAGTAAGTTGGCCGCAGTGTTATCACTCATGGTTATGGCAGCACTGCATAATTCTCTTACTGTCATGCCA
TCCGTAAGATGCTTTTCTGTGACTGGTGAGTACTCAACCAAGTCATTCTGAGAATAGTGTATGCGGCGAC
CGAGTTGCTCTTGCCCGGCGTCAACACGGGATAATACCGCGCCACATAGCAGAACTTTAAAAGTGCTCAT
CATTGGAAAACGTTCTTCGGGGCGAAAACTCTCAAGGATCTTACCGCTGTTGAGATCCAGTTCGATGTAA
CCCACTCGTGCACCCAACTGATCTTCAGCATCTTTTACTTTCACCAGCGTTTCTGGGTGAGCAAAAACAG
GAAGGCAAAATGCCGCAAAAAAGGGAATAAGGGCGACACGGAAATGTTGAATACTCATACTCTTCCTTTT
TCAATATTATTGAAGCATTTATCAGGGTTATTGTCTCATGAGCGGATACATATTTGAATGTATTTAGAAA
AATAAACAAATAGGGGTTCCGCGCACATTTCCCCGAAAAGTGCCACCTGACGTCTAAGAAACCATTATTA
TCATGACATTAACCTATAAAAATAGGCGTATCACGAGGCCCTTTCGTCTTCAAGAATTCTCATGTTTGAC
AGCTTATCATCGATAAGCTTTAATGCGGTAGTTTATCACAGTTAAATTGCTAACGCAGTCAGGCACCGTG
TATGAAATCTAACAATGCGCTCATCGTCATCCYCGGCACCGTSACCCTGGATGCTGTAGGCATAGGCTTG
GTTATGCCGGTACTGCCGGGCCTCTTGCGGGATATCCGGATATAGTTCCTCCTTTCAGCAAAAAACCCCT
CAAGACCCGTTTAGAGGCCCCAAGGGGTTATGCTAGTTATTGCTCAGCGGTGGCAGCAGCCAACTCAGCT
TCCTTTCGGGCTTTGTTAGCAGCCGGATCCTCGAGTCAGCTAATGCTCAGAACACGCATGATGTTGGTAT
AGCCGCTACCCGGACGCCAACCGGTAACCACGATCACCAGATCGCCAACACGCAGAAAACCACGCAGTTT
GCCGCTTTCAATACCGAACTGCACACGACGGTCAACATCGTCCGCCCAGATCGCCTCCGGCGGTTCACGA
TACAGCAGCGGAAACACACCACGGCACAGGTGAACTTGACGCGCCGCCTGCGCGCTACGGGTCACCGCAA
TAACCGCCGCACGCGGACGGTAACGGCTCAGCAGTTGCGCGCTACGACCGGTGGTGGTCAGAACAATGAY
YGNNNNNNNNNNNNNNNNNNNNNNNNNNNNNNNNNNNNNNNNNNNNNNNNNNNNNNNNNNNNNNNNNNNN
NNNNNNNNNNNNNNNNNNNNNNNNNNNNNNNNNNNNNNNNNNNNNNNNNNNNNNNNNNNNNNNNNNNNNN
NNNNNNNNNNNNNNNNNNNNNNNNNNNNNNNNNNNNNNNNNNNNNNNNNNNNNNNNNNNNNNNNNNNNNN
NNNNNNRCCGTCCAGCACCGCGTTCGCARCATCGCTGGTCTCCGCACGGGTCGGACGCGGCTTGGTAATC
ATGCTTTCCAGCATTTGGGTCGCGCAAACCACCGGCTTGCCCGCCAGGTTGCAACGGCCGATCATCATTT
TCTGCGCCAGAAAAACCTTCTCCGCCGGAATTTCGATGCCCAGGTCACCACGCGCCACCATAATACCATC
GCTCACTTCCAGGATTTCGTCGAAACGTTTCACGCCCTCGTGGTTTTCAATTTTGCTAATGATCTTGATG
CCGTGACCCTCCGGACCCAGCGCCGCACGCACCGCCGCAACATCGCTCGCCTTACGCACAAAGCTCGCGA
ACACGATGTCAACGCCGTGCTCAACACCAAAACGCAGATCACGCACGTCTTGTTCGCTCAGACCCGGCAG
GTCAACCTGCGCACCCGGCAGGTTCACGCCTTTACGGCTACCCAGAACGCCACCGTTCTCCACTTGGGTA
ACCAGGCCTTCCGGGCCGATCTTCTGAACCACCAGGCTGATCAGACCATCGTCAATATAGATACGGCCAC
CCACCGGAACCACACGAACGATGTTCGGGTAATCCACCCAAACGGTGTTCGCGTTACCACGGGTACGGAA
CGCCGGGTCCACGGTAACCAGCACTTGGCTGCCTTTCACCAGCTCAACTTCGCTCTCCGGGCCACCCTGC
AGAATACCGGTACGGATTTCCGGGCCCTTGGTATCCAGCGCAATCGCAACCGGACGATAGCTCAGCGGGC
TACCCGCAAAGCTCTCCACCGCTTCACGAACGTTCGCGATGCTCTCCGCGTGGTATTCGTGGCTACCGTG
GCTGAAGTTCAGACGCGCAATGTTCATGCCCKSTTTGATCATCTCCTTCAGACGTTCAACGCTACGGCTC
GCCGGACCGATGGTCGCAATGATGCTGGTGCTACGCGCCGCCACCGGCTCGCTATCAATGTCCAGCAGGC
ACAGGTGTTCCAGGAAGGTGTCCGCCATCGCCGCCGGCAGCTGTTGTTGCTGAAAGAACGCGGTACCCAG
CTCTTGGGTCAGCTGCGCCACGCTCGCACGACGCAGGTAACCCGCCGGACCTTCCATATGGCCCTGGAAA
TACAAGTTTTCTCTGCCGCTGCTGTGATGATGATGATGATGGCTGCTGCCCATGGTATATCTCCTTCTTA
AAGTTAAACAAAATTATTTCTAGAGGGGAATTGTTATCCGCTCACAATTCCCCTATAGTGAGTCGTATTA
ATTNNNNNNNNNNNNNNNNNNNNNNNNNNNNNNNNNNNNNNNNNNNNNNNNNNNNNNNNNNNCCACAGGT
GCGGTTGCTGGCGCCTATATCGCCGACATCACCGATGGGGAAGATCGGGCTCGCCACTTCGGGCTCATGA
GCGCTKGTTTCGGCGTGGGTATGGTGGCAGGCCCCGTGGCCGGGGGACTGTTGGGCGCCATCTCCTTGCA
TGCACCATTCCTTGCGGCGGCGGTGCTCAACGGCCTCAACCTACTACTGGGCTGCTTCCTAATGCAGGAG
TCGCATAAGGGAGAGCGTCGAGATCCCGGACACCATCGAATGGCGCAAAACCTTTCGCGGTATGGCATGA
TAGCGCCCGGAAGAGAGTCAATTCAGGGTGGTGAATGTGAAACCAGTAACGTTATACGATGTCGCAGAGT
ATGCCGGTGTCTCTTATCAGACCGTTTCCCGCGTGGTGAACCAGGCCAGCCACGTTTCTGCGAAAACGCG
GGAAAAAGTGGAAGCGGCGATGGCGGASMKGAATTACATTCCCAACCGCGTGGCACAACAACTGGCGGGC
AAACAGTCGTTGCTGATTGGCGTTGCCACCTCCAGTCTGGCCCTGCACGCGCCGTCGCAAATTGTCGCGG
CGATTAAATCTCGCGCCGATCAACYGNNNNNNNNSGTGGTGGTGTCGATGGTAGAACGAAGCGGCGTCGA
AGCCTGTAAAGCGGCGGTGCACAATCTTCTCGCGCAACGCGTCAGTGGGCTGATCATTAACTATCCGCTG
GATGACCAGGATGCCATTGCTGTGGAAGCTGCCTGCACTAATGTTCCGGCGTTATTTCTTGATGTCTCTG
ACCAGACACCCATCAACAGTATTATTTTCTCCCATGAAGACGGTACGCGACTGGGCGTGGAGCATCTGGT
CGCATTGGGTCACCAGCAAATCGCGCTGTTAGCGGGCCCATTAAGTTCTGTCTCGGCGCGTCTGCGTCTG
GCTGGCTGGCATAAATATCTCACTCGCAATCAAATTCAGCCGATAGCGGAACGGGAAGGCGACTGGAGTG
CCATGTCCGGTTTTCAACAAACCATGCAAATGCTGAATGAGGGCATCGTTCCCACTGCGATGCTGGTTGC
CAACGATCAGATGGCGCTGGGCGCAATGCGCGCCATTACCGAGTCCGGGCTGCGCGTTGGTGCGGATATC
TCGGTAGTGGGATACGACGATACCGAAGACAGCTCATGTTATATCCCGCCGTTAACCACCATCAAACAGG
ATTTTCGCCTGCTGGGGCAAACCAGCGTGGACCGCTTGCTGCAACTCTCTCAGGGCCAGGCGGTGAAGGG
CAATCAGCTGTTGCCCGTCTCACTGGTGAAAAGAAAAACCACCCTGGCGCCCAATACGCAAACCGCCTCT
CCCCGCGCGTTGGCCGATTCATTAATGCAGCTGGCACGACAGGTTTCCCGACTGGAAAGCGGGCAGTGAG
CGCAACGCAATTAATGTAAGTTAGCTCACTCATTAGGCACCGGGATCTCGACCGATGCCCTTGAGAGCCT
TCAACCCAGTCAGCTCCTTCCGGTGGGCGCGGGGCATGACTATCGTCGCCGCACTTATGACTGTCTTCTT
TATCATGCAACTCGTAGGACAGGTGCCGGCAGCGCTCTGGGTCATTTTCGGCGAGGACCGCTTTCGCTGG
AGCGCGACGATGATCGGCCTGTCGCTTGCGGTATTCGGAATCTTGCACGCCCTCGCTCAAGCCTTCGTCA
CTGGTCCCGCCACCAAACGTTTCGGCGAGAAGCAGGCCATTATCGCCGGCATGGCGGCCGACGCGCTGGG
CTACGTCTTGCTGGCGTTCGCGACGCGAGGCTGGATGGCCTTCCCCATTATGATTCTTCTCGCTTCCGGC
GGCATCGGGATGCCCGCGTTGCAGGCCATGCTGTCCAGGCAGGTAGATGACGACCATCAGGGACMGCTTC
AAGGATCGCTCGCGGCTCTTACCAGCCTAACTTCGATCATTGGACCGCTGATCGTCACGGCGATTTATGC
CGCCTCGGCGAGCACATGGAACGGGTTGGCATGGATTGTAGGCGCCGCCCTATACCTTGTCTGCCTCCCC
GCGTTGCGTCGCGGTGCATGGAGCCGGGCCACCTCGACCYGAATGGAAGCCGGCGGCACCTCGCTAACGG
ATTCACCACTCCAAGAATTGGAGCCAATCAATTCTTGCGGAGAACTGTGAATGCGCAAACCAACCCTTGG
CAGAACATATCCATCGCGTCCGCCATCTCCAGCAGCCGCACGCGGCGCATCTCGGGCAGCGTTGGGTCCT
GGCCACGGGTGCGCATGATCGTGCTCCTGTCGTTGAGGACCCGGCTAGGCTGGCGGGGTTGCCTTACTGG
TTAGCAGAATGAATCACCGATACGCGAGCGAACGTGAAGCGACTGCTGCTGCAAAACGTCTGCGACCTGA
GCAACAACATGAATGGTCTTCGGTTTCCGTGTTTCGTAAAGTCTGGAAACGCGGAAGTCAGCGCCCTGCA
CCATTATGTTCCGGATCTGCATCGCAGGATGCTGCTGGCTACCCTGTGGAACACCTACATCTGTATTAAC
GAAGCGCTGGCATTGACCCTGAGTGATTTTTCTCTGGTCCCGCCGCATCCATACCGCCAGTTGTTTACCC
TCACAACGTTCCAGTAACCGGGC
Features (pLannotate 1.2.2; 19 found; start..end, strand, type, name):
     74..213     +  misc_feature   bom: basis of mobility region from pBR322
    399..987     -  rep_origin     ori: high-copy-number ColE1/pMB1/pBR322/pUC origin of replication
   1158..2018    -  CDS            AmpR: β-lactamase; bla; confers resistance to ampicillin, carbenicillin, and related antibiotics
   2019..2123    -  promoter       AmpR promoter: bla
   2236..2264    +  promoter       tet promoter: E. coli promoter for tetracycline efflux protein gene
   2312..2416    +  CDS            TcR (fragment): tetracycline efflux protein; tet; confers resistance to tetracycline
   2439..2486    -  terminator     T7 terminator: transcription terminator for bacteriophage T7 RNA polymerase
   2494..2543    -  CDS            SET1 (fragment): solubility-enhancement tag derived from T7 phage gene 10B
   2559..4181    -  CDS            PKLR (fragment): KPYR_HUMAN - Also known as PK1, PKL. Experimental evidence at protein level: Swiss-Prot protein existence level 1. Plays a key role in glycolysis. From Homo sapiens (Human).
   4225..4241    -  CDS            capTEV™ (fragment): composite tag for in vivo biotinylation, TEV protease cleavage, and 6xHis tagging
   4260..4282    -  RBS            RBS: efficient ribosome binding site from bacteriophage T7 gene 10 (Olins and Rangwala, 1989)
   4297..4321    -  protein_bind   lac operator: The lac repressor binds to the lac operator to inhibit transcription in E. coli. This inhibition can be relieved by adding lactose or isopropyl-β-D-thiogalactopyranoside (IPTG). lac repressor encoded by lacI
   4322..4340    -  promoter       T7 promoter: promoter for bacteriophage T7 RNA polymerase
   4403..4641    +  CDS            TcR (fragment): tetracycline efflux protein; tet; confers resistance to tetracycline
   4649..4726    +  promoter       lacI promoter: lacI
   4727..5809    +  CDS            lacI: lac repressor; lacI; The lac repressor binds to the lac operator to inhibit transcription in E. coli. This inhibition can be relieved by adding lactose or isopropyl-β-D-thiogalactopyranoside (IPTG).
   5822..5843    +  protein_bind   CAP binding site: CAP binding activates transcription in the presence of cAMP. E. coli catabolite activator protein
   5858..6482    +  CDS            TcR (fragment): tetracycline efflux protein; tet; confers resistance to tetracycline
   6757..7014    +  CDS            YPB2_ECOLX: Protein predicted: Swiss-Prot protein existence level 4. From Escherichia coli.
