>Addgene plasmid #187975 | pET15TV-L-hlPYK WT | addgene full sequence | sequence record 403121 | Addgene NGS Result
GGCCCGGCTCCATGCACCGCGACGCAACGCGGGGAGGCAGACAAGGTATAGGGCGGCGCCTACAATCCAT
GCCAACCCGTTCCATGTGCTCGCCGAGGCGGCATAAATCGCCGTGACGATCAGCGGTCCAATGATCGAAG
TTAGGCTGGTAAGAGCCGCGAGCGATCCTTGAAGCTGTCCCTGATGGTCGTCATCTACCTGCCTGGACAG
CATGGCCTGCAACGCGGGCATCCCGATGCCGCCGGAAGCGAGAAGAATCATAATGGGGAAGGCCATCCAG
CCTCGCGTCGCGAACGCCAGCAAGACGTAGCCCAGCGCGTCGGCCGCCATGCCGGCGATAATGGCCTGCT
TCTCGCCGAAACGTTTGGTGGCGGGACCAGTGACGAAGGCTTGAGCGAGGGCGTGCAAGATTCCGAATAC
CGCAAGCGACAGGCCGATCATCGTCGCGCTCCAGCGAAAGCGGTCCTCGCCGAAAATGACCCAGAGCGCT
GCCGGCACCTGTCCTACGAGTTGCATGATAAAGAAGACAGTCATAAGTGCGGCGACGATAGTCATGCCCC
GCGCCCACCGGAAGGAGCTGACTGGGTTGAAGGCTCTCAAGGGCATCGGTCGAGATCCCGGTGCCTAATG
AGTGAGCTAACTTACATTAATTGCGTTGCGCTCACTGCCCGCTTTCCAGTCGGGAAACCTGTCGTGCCAG
CTGCATTAATGAATCGGCCAACGCGCGGGGAGAGGCGGTTTGCGTATTGGGCGCCAGGGTGGTTTTTCTT
TTCACCAGTGAGACGGGCAACAGCTGATTGCCCTTCACCGCCTGGCCCTGAGAGAGTTGCAGCAAGCGGT
CCACGCTGGTTTGCCCCAGCAGGCGAAAATCCTGTTTGATGGTGGTTAACGGCGGGATATAACATGAGCT
GTCTTCGGTATCGTCGTATCCCACTACCGAGATATCCGCACCAACGCGCAGCCCGGACTCGGTAATGGCG
CGCATTGCGCCCAGCGCCATCTGATCGTTGGCAACCAGCATCGCAGTGGGAACGATGCCCTCATTCAGCA
TTTGCATGGTTTGTTGAAAACCGGACATGGCACTCCAGTCGCCTTCCCGTTCCGCTATCGGCTGAATTTG
ATTGCGAGTGAGATATTTATGCCAGCCAGCCAGACGCAGACGCGCCGAGACAGAACTTAATGGGCCCGCT
AACAGCGCGATTTGCTGGTGACCCAATGCGACCAGATGCTCCACGCCCAGTCGCGTACCGTCTTCATGGG
AGAAAATAATACTGTTGATGGGTGTCTGGTCAGAGACATCAAGAAATAACGCCGGAACATTAGTGCAGGC
AGCTTCCACAGCAATGGCATCCTGGTCATCCAGCGGATAGTTAATGATCAGCCCACTGACGCGTTGCGCG
AGAAGATTGTGCACCGCCGCTTTACAGGCTTCGACGCCGCTTCGTTCTACCATCGACACCACCACGCTGG
CACCCAGTTGATCGGCGCGAGATTTAATCGCCGCGACAATTTGCGACGGCGCGTGCAGGGCCAGACTGGA
GGTGGCAACGCCAATCAGCAACGACTGTTTGCCCGCCAGTTGTTGTGCCACGCGGTTGGGAATGTAATTC
AGCTCCGCCATCGCCGCTTCCACTTTTTCCCGCGTTTTCGCAGAAACGTGGCTGGCCTGGTTCACCACGC
GGGAAACGGTCTGATAAGAGACACCGGCATACTCTGCGACATCGTATAACGTTACTGGTTTCACATTCAC
CACCCTGAATTGACTCTCTTCCGGGCGCTATCATGCCATACCGCGAAAGGTTTTGCGCCATTCGATGGTG
TCCGGGATCTCGACGCTCTCCCTTATGCGACTCCTGCATTAGGAAGCAGCCCAGTAGTAGGTTGAGGCCG
TTGAGCACCGCCGCCGCAAGGAATGGTGCATGCAAGGAGATGGCGCCCAACAGTCCCCCGGCCACGGGGC
CTGCCACCATACCCACGCCGAAACAAGCGCTCATGAGCCCGAAGTGGCGAGCCCGATCTTCCCCATCGGT
GATGTCGGCGATATAGGCGCCAGCAACCGCACCTGTGGCGCCGGTGATGCCGGCCACGATGCGTCCGGCG
TAGAGGATCGAGATCTCGATCCCGCGAAATTAATACGACTCACTATAGGGGAATTGTGAGCGGATAACAA
TTCCCCTCTAGAAATAATTTTGTTTAACTTTAAGAAGGAGATATACCATGGGCAGCAGCCATCATCATCA
TCATCACAGCAGCGGCAGAGAAAACTTGTATTTCCAGGGCCATATGGAAGGTCCGGCGGGTTACCTGCGT
CGTGCGAGCGTGGCGCAGCTGACCCAAGAGCTGGGTACCGCGTTCTTTCAGCAACAACAGCTGCCGGCGG
CGATGGCGGACACCTTCCTGGAACACCTGTGCCTGCTGGACATTGATAGCGAGCCGGTGGCGGCGCGTAG
CACCAGCATCATTGCGACCATCGGTCCGGCGAGCCGTAGCGTTGAACGTCTGAAGGAGATGATCAAAGCG
GGCATGAACATTGCGCGTCTGAACTTCAGCCACGGTAGCCACGAATACCACGCGGAGAGCATCGCGAACG
TTCGTGAAGCGGTGGAGAGCTTTGCGGGTAGCCCGCTGAGCTATCGTCCGGTTGCGATTGCGCTGGATAC
CAAGGGCCCGGAAATCCGTACCGGTATTCTGCAGGGTGGCCCGGAGAGCGAAGTTGAGCTGGTGAAAGGC
AGCCAAGTGCTGGTTACCGTGGACCCGGCGTTCCGTACCCGTGGTAACGCGAACACCGTTTGGGTGGATT
ACCCGAACATCGTTCGTGTGGTTCCGGTGGGTGGCCGTATCTATATTGACGATGGTCTGATCAGCCTGGT
GGTTCAGAAGATCGGCCCGGAAGGCCTGGTTACCCAAGTGGAGAACGGTGGCGTTCTGGGTAGCCGTAAA
GGCGTGAACCTGCCGGGTGCGCAGGTTGACCTGCCGGGTCTGAGCGAACAAGACGTGCGTGATCTGCGTT
TTGGTGTTGAGCACGGCGTTGACATCGTGTTCGCGAGCTTTGTGCGTAAGGCGAGCGATGTTGCGGCGGT
GCGTGCGGCGCTGGGTCCGGAGGGTCACGGCATCAAGATCATTAGCAAAATTGAAAACCACGAGGGCGTG
AAACGTTTCGACGAAATCCTGGAAGTGAGCGATGGTATTATGGTGGCGCGTGGTGACCTGGGCATCGAAA
TTCCGGCGGAGAAGGTTTTTCTGGCGCAGAAAATGATGATCGGCCGTTGCAACCTGGCGGGCAAGCCGGT
GGTTTGCGCGACCCAAATGCTGGAAAGCATGATTACCAAGCCGCGTCCGACCCGTGCGGAGACCAGCGAT
GTTGCGAACGCGGTGCTGGACGGTGCGGATTGCATCATGCTGAGCGGCGAAACCGCGAAGGGTAACTTCC
CGGTTGAGGCGGTGAAAATGCAACATGCGATTGCGCGTGAAGCGGAGGCGGCGGTGTACCACCGTCAACT
GTTTGAAGAACTGCGTCGTGCGGCGCCGCTGAGCCGTGATCCGACCGAAGTTACCGCGATTGGTGCGGTT
GAGGCGGCGTTCAAGTGCTGCGCGGCGGCGATCATTGTTCTGACCACCACCGGTCGTAGCGCGCAACTGC
TGAGCCGTTACCGTCCGCGTGCGGCGGTTATTGCGGTGACCCGTAGCGCGCAGGCGGCGCGTCAAGTTCA
CCTGTGCCGTGGTGTGTTTCCGCTGCTGTATCGTGAACCGCCGGAGGCGATCTGGGCGGACGATGTTGAC
CGTCGTGTGCAGTTCGGTATTGAAAGCGGCAAACTGCGTGGTTTTCTGCGTGTTGGCGATCTGGTGATCG
TGGTTACCGGTTGGCGTCCGGGTAGCGGCTATACCAACATCATGCGTGTTCTGAGCATTAGCTGACTCGA
GGATCCGGCTGCTAACAAAGCCCGAAAGGAAGCTGAGTTGGCTGCTGCCACCGCTGAGCAATAACTAGCA
TAACCCCTTGGGGCCTCTAAACGGGTCTTGAGGGGTTTTTTGCTGAAAGGAGGAACTATATCCGGATATC
CCGCAAGAGGCCCGGCAGTACCGGCATAACCAAGCCTATGCCTACAGCATCCAGGGTGACGGTGCCGAGG
ATGACGATGAGCGCATTGTTAGATTTCATACACGGTGCCTGACTGCGTTAGCAATTTAACTGTGATAAAC
TACCGCATTAAAGCTTATCGATGATAAGCTGTCAAACATGAGAATTCTTGAAGACGAAAGGGCCTCGTGA
TACGCCTATTTTTATAGGTTAATGTCATGATAATAATGGTTTCTTAGACGTCAGGTGGCACTTTTCGGGG
AAATGTGCGCGGAACCCCTATTTGTTTATTTTTCTAAATACATTCAAATATGTATCCGCTCATGAGACAA
TAACCCTGATAAATGCTTCAATAATATTGAAAAAGGAAGAGTATGAGTATTCAACATTTCCGTGTCGCCC
TTATTCCCTTTTTTGCGGCATTTTGCCTTCCTGTTTTTGCTCACCCAGAAACGCTGGTGAAAGTAAAAGA
TGCTGAAGATCAGTTGGGTGCACGAGTGGGTTACATCGAACTGGATCTCAACAGCGGTAAGATCCTTGAG
AGTTTTCGCCCCGAAGAACGTTTTCCAATGATGAGCACTTTTAAAGTTCTGCTATGTGGCGCGGTATTAT
CCCGTGTTGACGCCGGGCAAGAGCAACTCGGTCGCCGCATACACTATTCTCAGAATGACTTGGTTGAGTA
CTCACCAGTCACAGAAAAGCATCTTACGGATGGCATGACAGTAAGAGAATTATGCAGTGCTGCCATAACC
ATGAGTGATAACACTGCGGCCAACTTACTTCTGACAACGATCGGAGGACCGAAGGAGCTAACCGCTTTTT
TGCACAACATGGGGGATCATGTAACTCGCCTTGATCGTTGGGAACCGGAGCTGAATGAAGCCATACCAAA
CGACGAGCGTGACACCACGATGCCTGCAGCAATGGCAACAACGTTGCGCAAACTATTAACTGGCGAACTA
CTTACTCTAGCTTCCCGGCAACAATTAATAGACTGGATGGAGGCGGATAAAGTTGCAGGACCACTTCTGC
GCTCGGCCCTTCCGGCTGGCTGGTTTATTGCTGATAAATCTGGAGCCGGTGAGCGTGGGTCTCGCGGTAT
CATTGCAGCACTGGGGCCAGATGGTAAGCCCTCCCGTATCGTAGTTATCTACACGACGGGGAGTCAGGCA
ACTATGGATGAACGAAATAGACAGATCGCTGAGATAGGTGCCTCACTGATTAAGCATTGGTAACTGTCAG
ACCAAGTTTACTCATATATACTTTAGATTGATTTAAAACTTCATTTTTAATTTAAAAGGATCTAGGTGAA
GATCCTTTTTGATAATCTCATGACCAAAATCCCTTAACGTGAGTTTTCGTTCCACTGAGCGTCAGACCCC
GTAGAAAAGATCAAAGGATCTTCTTGAGATCCTTTTTTTCTGCGCGTAATCTGCTGCTTGCAAACAAAAA
AACCACCGCTACCAGCGGTGGTTTGTTTGCCGGATCAAGAGCTACCAACTCTTTTTCCGAAGGTAACTGG
CTTCAGCAGAGCGCAGATACCAAATACTGTCCTTCTAGTGTAGCCGTAGTTAGGCCACCACTTCAAGAAC
TCTGTAGCACCGCCTACATACCTCGCTCTGCTAATCCTGTTACCAGTGGCTGCTGCCAGTGGCGATAAGT
CGTGTCTTACCGGGTTGGACTCAAGACGATAGTTACCGGATAAGGCGCAGCGGTCGGGCTGAACGGGGGG
TTCGTGCACACAGCCCAGCTTGGAGCGAACGACCTACACCGAACTGAGATACCTACAGCGTGAGCTATGA
GAAAGCGCCACGCTTCCCGAAGGGAGAAAGGCGGACAGGTATCCGGTAAGCGGCAGGGTCGGAACAGGAG
AGCGCACGAGGGAGCTTCCAGGGGGAAACGCCTGGTATCTTTATAGTCCTGTCGGGTTTCGCCACCTCTG
ACTTGAGCGTCGATTTTTGTGATGCTCGTCAGGGGGGCGGAGCCTATGGAAAAACGCCAGCAACGCGGCC
TTTTTACGGTTCCTGGCCTTTTGCTGGCCTTTTGCTCACATGTTCTTTCCTGCGTTATCCCCTGATTCTG
TGGATAACCGTATTACCGCCTTTGAGTGAGCTGATACCGCTCGCCGCAGCCGAACGACCGAGCGCAGCGA
GTCAGTGAGCGAGGAAGCGGAAGAGCGCCTGATGCGGTATTTTCTCCTTACGCATCTGTGCGGTATTTCA
CACCGCAATGGTGCACTCTCAGTACAATCTGCTCTGATGCCGCATAGTTAAGCCAGTATACACTCCGCTA
TCGCTACGTGACTGGGTCATGGCTGCGCCCCGACACCCGCCAACACCCGCTGACGCGCCCTGACGGGCTT
GTCTGCTCCCGGCATCCGCTTACAGACAAGCTGTGACCGTCTCCGGGAGCTGCATGTGTCAGAGGTTTTC
ACCGTCATCACCGAAACGCGCGAGGCAGCTGCGGTAAAGCTCATCAGCGTGGTCGTGAAGCGATTCACAG
ATGTCTGCCTGTTCATCCGCGTCCAGCTCGTTGAGTTTCTCCAGAAGCGTTAATGTCTGGCTTCTGATAA
AGCGGGCCATGTTAAGGGCGGTTTTTTCCTGTTTGGTCACTGATGCCTCCGTGTAAGGGGGATTTCTGTT
CATGGGGGTAATGATACCGATGAAACGAGAGAGGATGCTCACGATACGGGTTACTGATGATGAACATGCC
CGGTTACTGGAACGTTGTGAGGGTAAACAACTGGCGGTATGGATGCGGCGGGACCAGAGAAAAATCACTC
AGGGTCAATGCCAGCGCTTCGTTAATACAGATGTAGGTGTTCCACAGGGTAGCCAGCAGCATCCTGCGAT
GCAGATCCGGAACATAATGGTGCAGGGCGCTGACTTCCGCGTTTCCAGACTTTACGAAACACGGAAACCG
AAGACCATTCATGTTGTTGCTCAGGTCGCAGACGTTTTGCAGCAGCAGTCGCTTCACGTTCGCTCGCGTA
TCGGTGATTCATTCTGCTAACCAGTAAGGCAACCCCGCCAGCCTAGCCGGGTCCTCAACGACAGGAGCAC
GATCATGCGCACCCGTGGCCAGGACCCAACGCTGCCCGAGATGCGCCGCGTGCGGCTGCTGGAGATGGCG
GACGCGATGGATATGTTCTGCCAAGGGTTGGTTTGCGCATTCACAGTTCTCCGCAAGAATTGATTGGCTC
CAATTCTTGGAGTGGTGAATCCGTTAGCGAGGTGCCGCCGGCTTCCATTCAGGTCGAGGT
Features (pLannotate 1.2.2; 20 found; start..end, strand, type, name):
    628..649     -  protein_bind   CAP binding site: CAP binding activates transcription in the presence of cAMP. E. coli catabolite activator protein
    662..1744    -  CDS            lacI: lac repressor; lacI; The lac repressor binds to the lac operator to inhibit transcription in E. coli. This inhibition can be relieved by adding lactose or isopropyl-β-D-thiogalactopyranoside (IPTG).
   1745..1822    -  promoter       lacI promoter: lacI
   1830..2109    -  CDS            TcR (fragment): tetracycline efflux protein; tet; confers resistance to tetracycline
   2131..2149    +  promoter       T7 promoter: promoter for bacteriophage T7 RNA polymerase
   2150..2174    +  protein_bind   lac operator: The lac repressor binds to the lac operator to inhibit transcription in E. coli. This inhibition can be relieved by adding lactose or isopropyl-β-D-thiogalactopyranoside (IPTG). lac repressor encoded by lacI
   2189..2211    +  RBS            RBS: efficient ribosome binding site from bacteriophage T7 gene 10 (Olins and Rangwala, 1989)
   2230..2246    +  CDS            capTEV™ (fragment): composite tag for in vivo biotinylation, TEV protease cleavage, and 6xHis tagging
   2290..3912    +  CDS            PKLR (fragment): KPYR_HUMAN - Also known as PK1, PKL. Experimental evidence at protein level: Swiss-Prot protein existence level 1. Plays a key role in glycolysis. From Homo sapiens (Human).
   3928..3977    +  CDS            SET1 (fragment): solubility-enhancement tag derived from T7 phage gene 10B
   3985..4032    +  terminator     T7 terminator: transcription terminator for bacteriophage T7 RNA polymerase
   4055..4159    -  CDS            TcR (fragment): tetracycline efflux protein; tet; confers resistance to tetracycline
   4207..4235    -  promoter       tet promoter: E. coli promoter for tetracycline efflux protein gene
   4348..4452    +  promoter       AmpR promoter: bla
   4453..5313    +  CDS            AmpR: β-lactamase; bla; confers resistance to ampicillin, carbenicillin, and related antibiotics
   5484..6072    +  rep_origin     ori: high-copy-number ColE1/pMB1/pBR322/pUC origin of replication
   6258..6397    -  misc_feature   bom: basis of mobility region from pBR322
   6499..6690    -  CDS            rop: Rop protein, which maintains plasmids at low copy number; rop
   6707..7087    +  CDS            YPB1_ECOLX: Protein predicted: Swiss-Prot protein existence level 4. From Escherichia coli.
   7329..613     -  CDS            TcR (fragment) (across the origin): tetracycline efflux protein; tet; confers resistance to tetracycline
