[The description below was written by a language model from this plasmid's Addgene catalogue record and pLannotate feature annotations shown in this document.]
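Description:
pET15TV-L-hlPYK WT is a bacterial expression plasmid built on the pET15TV-L backbone, a pET-type vector for T7 RNA polymerase-driven protein production in E. coli. It is propagated through a ColE1/pMB1-family origin and selected with ampicillin via the bla (AmpR) gene. The annotated sequence also shows pBR322-derived backbone remnants: the bom mobility region, the rop gene, and several non-contiguous fragments of the tetracycline resistance gene with its promoter, which do not constitute an intact marker. The catalogue lists the plasmid as high copy, although rop is normally associated with reduced copy number.

The payload is a codon-optimized, synthetic coding sequence for wild-type human liver pyruvate kinase (PKLR gene product), cloned between NdeI and XhoI. It sits downstream of a T7 promoter with an adjacent lac operator and the phage T7 gene 10 ribosome binding site, and is followed by a T7 terminator. A lacI gene with its own promoter on the plasmid supplies the repressor, so expression is held off until induction with IPTG in a host that provides T7 RNA polymerase. The backbone adds an N-terminal hexahistidine tag for affinity purification; a short annotation match to a His/TEV composite tag lies just upstream of the insert. A short downstream hit to a T7 gene 10B-derived tag is probably residual vector sequence rather than a functional fusion.

The construct is intended for producing recombinant enzyme, and the associated work concerns crystallographic study of its allosteric site. The catalogue gives a total size of 9,375 bp, whereas the full sequencing record is 7,340 nt and the second, partial record 7,023 nt; both show the same element arrangement, and the discrepancy is unexplained.
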