Addgene plasmid #187975: pET15TV-L-hlPYK WT
Purpose: Expresses the human liver pyruvate kinase
Depositing lab: Audrey Lamb. Depositing organization: University of Kansas. Publication: Changes in the allosteric site of human liver pyruvate kinase upon activator binding include the breakage of an intersubunit cation-pi bond. McFarlane JS, Ronnebaum TA, Meneely KM, Chilton A, Fenton AW, Lamb AL. Acta Crystallogr F Struct Biol Commun. 2019 Jun 1;75(Pt 6):461-469. doi: 10.1107/S2053230X19007209. Epub 2019 Jun 10. PubMed 31204694.
Backbone
  Vector backbone: pET15TV-L
  Backbone manufacturer: Cheryl Arrowsmith
  Backbone size w/o insert (bp): 7746
  Total vector size (bp): 9375
  Vector type: Bacterial Expression
Growth in bacteria
  Bacterial resistance: Ampicillin, 100 μg/mL
  Growth temperature: 37°C
  Growth strain: DH5alpha
  Copy number: High Copy
Gene/Insert
  Gene/Insert name: hlPYK WT (alt name: human liver pyruvate kinase)
  Species: H. sapiens (human)
  Insert size (bp): 1629
  GenBank ID: P30613.2
  Promoter: T7
  Tag / fusion protein: Hexahistag (N terminal on backbone)
  Cloning method: Restriction Enzyme; 5′ cloning site NdeI (not destroyed); 3′ cloning site XhoI (not destroyed)
  Sequencing primers: 5′ ATG CGT CCG GCG TAG A; 3′ TAG TTA TTG CTC AGC GGT GG
Resource information
  A portion of this plasmid was derived from a plasmid made by: Gene was codon optimized and synthesized by Genscript
Terms and licenses: Academic/Nonprofit Terms; Industry Terms: Not Available to Industry
How to cite: pET15TV-L-hlPYK WT was a gift from Audrey Lamb (Addgene plasmid # 187975 ; http://n2t.net/addgene:187975 ; RRID:Addgene_187975)
